LOCUS       Exported 3154 bp ds-DNA circular SYN 13-MAY-2021
DEFINITION  synthetic circular DNA
ACCESSION   .
VERSION     .
KEYWORDS    pICSL50016
SOURCE      synthetic DNA construct
  ORGANISM  synthetic DNA construct
REFERENCE   1 (bases 1 to 3154)
  AUTHORS   Engler C, Youles M, Gruetzner R, Ehnert TM, Werner S, Jones JD,
            Patron NJ, Marillonnet S
  TITLE     A golden gate modular cloning toolbox for plants.
  JOURNAL   ACS Synth Biol. 2014 Nov 21;3(11):839-43. doi: 10.1021/sb4001504.
            Epub 2014 Feb 20.
  PUBMED    24933124
REFERENCE   2 (bases 1 to 3154)
  AUTHORS   .
  TITLE     Direct Submission
  JOURNAL   Exported May 13, 2021 from SnapGene Server 1.1.58
            http://www.snapgene.com
FEATURES             Location/Qualifiers
     source          1..3154
                     /organism="synthetic DNA construct"
                     /mol_type="other DNA"
     primer_bind     complement(24..42)
                     /label=pBRforEco
                     /note="pBR322 vectors, upsteam of EcoRI site, forward
                     primer"
     promoter        110..214
                     /gene="bla"
                     /label=AmpR promoter
     CDS             434..1225
                     /codon_start=1
                     /gene="aadA"
                     /product="aminoglycoside adenylyltransferase (Murphy,
                     1985)"
                     /label=SmR
                     /note="confers resistance to spectinomycin and
                     streptomycin"
                     /translation="MREAVIAEVSTQLSEVVGVIERHLEPTLLAVHLYGSAVDGGLKPH
                     SDIDLLVTVTVRLDETTRRALINDLLETSASPGESEILRAVEVTIVVHDDIIPWRYPAK
                     RELQFGEWQRNDILAGIFEPATIDIDLAILLTKAREHSVALVGPAAEELFDPVPEQDLF
                     EALNETLTLWNSPPDWAGDERNVVLTLSRIWYSAVTGKIAPKDVAADWAMERLPAQYQP
                     VILEARQAYLGQEEDRLASRADQLEEFVHYVKGEITKVVGK"
     rep_origin      1396..1984
                     /direction=RIGHT
                     /label=ori
                     /note="high-copy-number ColE1/pMB1/pBR322/pUC origin of
                     replication"
     primer_bind     1885..1904
                     /label=pBR322ori-F
                     /note="pBR322 origin, forward primer"
     primer_bind     2138..2155
                     /label=L4440
                     /note="L4440 vector, forward primer"
     intron          2614..2802
                     /label=IV2 intron
                     /note="modified second intron of the potato ST-LS1 gene
                     (Vancanneyt et al., 1990)"
     CDS             complement(3110..3127)
                     /codon_start=1
                     /product="HQHQHQ metal affinity tag"
                     /label=HQ tag
                     /note="The HQ tag binds to nickel and other metal ions much
                     like the 6xHis tag, but may allow elution at lower
                     concentrations of imidazole (Godat et al., 2008)."
                     /translation="HQHQHQ"
ORIGIN
        1 gtggctcttc agtggacgaa agggcctcgt gatacgccta tttttatagg ttaatgtcat
       61 gataataatg gtttcttaga cgtcaggtgg cacttttcgg ggaaatgtgc gcggaacccc
      121 tatttgttta tttttctaaa tacattcaaa tatgtatccg ctcatgagac aataaccctg
      181 ataaatgctt caataatatt gaaaaaggaa gagtatgcgc tcacgcaact ggtccagaac
      241 cttgaccgaa cgcagcggtg gtaacggcgc agtggcggtt ttcatggctt gttatgactg
      301 tttttttggg gtacagtcta tgcctcgggc atccaagcag caagcgcgtt acgccgtggg
      361 tcgatgtttg atgttatgga gcagcaacga tgttacgcag cagggcagtc gccctaaaac
      421 aaagttaaac atcatgaggg aagcggtgat cgccgaagta tcgactcaac tatcagaggt
      481 agttggcgtc atcgagcgcc atctcgaacc gacgttgctg gccgtacatt tgtacggctc
      541 cgcagtggat ggcggcctga agccacacag cgatattgat ttgctggtta cggtgaccgt
      601 aaggcttgat gaaacaacgc ggcgagcttt gatcaacgac cttttggaaa cttcggcttc
      661 ccctggagag agcgagattc tccgcgctgt agaagtcacc attgttgtgc acgacgacat
      721 cattccgtgg cgttatccag ctaagcgcga actgcaattt ggagaatggc agcgcaatga
      781 cattcttgca ggtatcttcg agccagccac gatcgacatt gatctggcta tcttgctgac
      841 aaaagcaaga gaacatagcg ttgccttggt aggtccagcg gcggaggaac tctttgatcc
      901 ggttcctgaa caggatctat ttgaggcgct aaatgaaacc ttaacgctat ggaactcgcc
      961 gcccgactgg gctggcgatg agcgaaatgt agtgcttacg ttgtcccgca tttggtacag
     1021 cgcagtaacc ggcaaaatcg cgccgaagga tgtcgctgcc gactgggcaa tggagcgcct
     1081 gccggcccag tatcagcccg tcatacttga agctagacag gcttatcttg gacaagaaga
     1141 agatcgcttg gcctcgcgcg cagatcagtt ggaagaattt gtccattacg taaaaggcga
     1201 gatcaccaag gtagtcggca aataactgtc agaccaagtt tactcatata tactttagat
     1261 tgatttaaaa cttcattttt aatttaaaag gatctaggtg aagatccttt ttgataatct
     1321 catgaccaaa atcccttaac gtgagttttc gttccactga gcgtcagacc ccgtagaaaa
     1381 gatcaaagga tcttcttgag atcctttttt tctgcgcgta atctgctgct tgcaaacaaa
     1441 aaaaccaccg ctaccagcgg tggtttgttt gccggatcaa gagctaccaa ctctttttcc
     1501 gaaggtaact ggcttcagca gagcgcagat accaaatact gtccttctag tgtagccgta
     1561 gttaggccac cacttcaaga actctgtagc accgcctaca tacctcgctc tgctaatcct
     1621 gttaccagtg gctgctgcca gtggcgataa gtcgtgtctt accgggttgg actcaagacg
     1681 atagttaccg gataaggcgc agcggtcggg ctgaacgggg ggttcgtgca cacagcccag
     1741 cttggagcga acgacctaca ccgaactgag atacctacag cgtgagctat gagaaagcgc
     1801 cacgcttccc gaagggagaa aggcggacag gtatccggta agcggcaggg tcggaacagg
     1861 agagcgcacg agggagcttc cagggggaaa cgcctggtat ctttatagtc ctgtcgggtt
     1921 tcgccacctc tgacttgagc gtcgattttt gtgatgctcg tcaggggggc ggagcctatg
     1981 gaaaaacgcc agcaacgcgg cctttttacg gttcctggcc ttttgctggc cttttgctca
     2041 catgttcttt cctgcgttat cccctgattc tgtggataac cgtattaccg cctttgagtg
     2101 agctgatacc gctcgccgca gccgaacgac cgagcgcagc gagtcagtga gcgaggaagc
     2161 ggaagagcgc ccaatacgca aaccgcctct ccccgcgcgt tggccgattc attaatcact
     2221 ctgtggtctc attcgagagg atctggatct gagtctgatg agtctggact tcctgctatg
     2281 gaaatcgagt gtagaatcac tggaaccctt aacggtgttg agttcgagct tgttggaggt
     2341 ggtgagggaa ctcctgagca gggaagaatg actaacaaga tgaagtctac caagggtgct
     2401 cttaccttct ctccatacct tctttctcac gttatgggat acggattcta ccacttcgga
     2461 acttacccat ctggatacga gaaccctttc cttcatgcta tcaacaacgg tggatacacc
     2521 aacactagga tcgagaagta cgaggatggt ggtgttcttc acgttagctt ctcttacaga
     2581 tacgaggctg gaagagtgat cggagatttc aaggtaagtt tctgcttcta cctttgatat
     2641 atatataata attatcatta attagtagta atataatatt tcaaatattt ttttcaaaat
     2701 aaaagaatgt agtatatagc aattgctttt ctgtagttta taagtgtgta tattttaatt
     2761 tataactttt ctaatatatg accaaaattt gttgatgtgc aggttatggg aactggattc
     2821 cctgaggatt ctgttatctt caccgacaag atcatcaggt ctaacgctac tgttgagcat
     2881 cttcatccta tgggagataa cgatctcgat ggatctttca ccagaacctt ctcacttaga
     2941 gatggtggtt actactcttc tgtggtggat tctcacatgc acttcaagtc tgctatccac
     3001 ccttctatcc ttcaaaacgg tggacctatg ttcgctttca gaagagttga ggaagatcac
     3061 tctaacaccg agcttggaat cgttgagtac caacatgctt tcaagacccc tgatgctgat
     3121 gctggtgagg aatgataagc tttgagacca cgaa
//
