[The description below was written by a language model from this plasmid's Addgene catalogue record and the feature table of its GenBank file.]
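Description:
pICSL50016 is a 3,154 bp Level 0 part plasmid from the Golden Gate Modular Cloning (MoClo) toolbox for plants, built in the pAGM1301 backbone. Although catalogued as a plant expression vector, it is a parts-storage plasmid rather than a complete expression unit. The feature table shows no plant promoter or terminator, only the bacterial maintenance functions and the insert region. It replicates in E. coli from a high-copy ColE1/pUC-type origin and is selected with spectinomycin through the aadA aminoglycoside adenylyltransferase gene (SmR), which also confers streptomycin resistance and sits downstream of an annotated AmpR (bla) promoter.

The payload is a coding-sequence module for a turboGFP variant (originally from the copepod P. plumata), codon-optimised for Arabidopsis thaliana and interrupted by an intron. Internal BsaI and BbsI/BpiI sites were removed by point mutation so the part is compatible with Type IIS assembly. The insert was cloned with BpiI, which destroyed those sites, and it can be released with BsaI for one-pot assembly with promoter, terminator and other modules into a Level 1 transcription unit. An intron in a plant reporter generally prevents functional expression in bacteria such as Agrobacterium, so that fluorescence reports genuine plant-cell expression.

The sources disagree on the intron's identity. The truncated catalogue name refers to a U5 small nuclear ribonucleoprotein component, whereas the automated annotation labels the intron as the potato ST-LS1 IV2 intron. The GFP coding sequence itself is not annotated. The short reverse-strand HQ tag feature is probably an incidental software match rather than a designed element. The part is typically used as a fluorescent reporter or fusion module in plant synthetic biology constructs.
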