Addgene plasmid #50315: pICSL50016
Depositing lab: Nicola Patron. Depositing organization: Sainsbury Laboratory, Norwich. Publication: A golden gate modular cloning toolbox for plants. Engler C, Youles M, Gruetzner R, Ehnert TM, Werner S, Jones JD, Patron NJ, Marillonnet S. ACS Synth Biol. 2014 Nov 21;3(11):839-43. doi: 10.1021/sb4001504. Epub 2014 Feb 20. PubMed 24933124.
Backbone
  Vector backbone: PAGM1301
  Vector type: plant expression
Growth in bacteria
  Bacterial resistance: Spectinomycin, 50 μg/mL
  Growth temperature: 37°C
  Growth strain: DH5alpha
  Copy number: High Copy
Gene/Insert
  Gene/Insert name: CDS, variant of turboGFP codon-optimised for plants (P. plumata) with intron, U5 small nuclear ribonucleoprotein component (A.
  Mutation: Codon-optimised for A. thaliana. BsaI/BbsI sites removed by point-mutation
  Cloning method: Restriction Enzyme; 5′ cloning site BpiI (destroyed during cloning); 3′ cloning site BpiI (destroyed during cloning)
Terms and licenses: Academic/Nonprofit Terms; Industry Terms: Not Available to Industry
Depositor comments: insert can be released with BsaI
How to cite: pICSL50016 was a gift from Nicola Patron (Addgene plasmid # 50315 ; http://n2t.net/addgene:50315 ; RRID:Addgene_50315)
