>Addgene plasmid #50315 | pICSL50016 | addgene partial sequence | sequence record 76621 | pBR322ori-F 5'-GGGAAACGCCTGGTATCTTT-3'
CTGACTTGAGCGTCGATTTTTGTGATGCTCGTCAGGGGGGCGGAGCCTATGGAAAAACGCCAGCAACGCG
GCCTTTTTACGGTTCCTGGCCTTTTGCTGGCCTTTTGCTCACATGTTCTTTCCTGCGTTATCCCCTGATT
CTGTGGATAACCGTATTACCGCCTTTGAGTGAGCTGATACCGCTCGCCGCAGCCGAACGACCGAGCGCAG
CGAGTCAGTGAGCGAGGAAGCGGAAGAGCGCCCAATACGCAAACCGCCTCTCCCCGCGCGTTGGCCGATT
CATTAATCACTGTGGTCTCATTCGAGAGGATCTGGATCTGAGTCTGATGAGTCTGGACTTCCTGCTATGG
AAATCGAGTGTAGAATCACTGGAACCCTTAACGGTGTTGAGTTCGAGCTTGTTGGAGGTGGTGAGGGAAC
TCCTGAGCAGGGAAGAATGACTAACAAGATGAAGTCTACCAAGGGTGCTCTTACCTTCTCTCCATACCTT
CTTTCTCACGTTATGGGATACGGATTCTACCACTTCGGAACTTACCCATCTGGATACGAGAACCCTTTCC
TTCATGCTATCAACAACGGTGGATACACCAACACTAGGATCGAGAAGTACGAGGATGGTGGTGTTCTTCA
CGTTAGCTTCTCTTACAGATACGAGGCTGGAAGAGTGATCGGAGATTTCAAGGTAAGTTTCTGCTTCTAC
CTTTGATATATATATAATAATTATCATTAATTAGTAGTAATATAATATTTCAAATATTTTTTTCAAAATA
AAAGAATGTAGTATATAGCAATTGCTTTTCTGTAGTTTATAAGTGTGTATATTTTAATTTATAACTTTTC
TAATATATGACCAAAATTTGTTGATGTGCAGGTTATGGGAACTGGATTCCCTGAGGATTCTGTTATCTTC
ACCGACAAGATCATC
