>Addgene plasmid #50315 | pICSL50016 | addgene partial sequence | sequence record 76681 | MoCloR 5'-gccacctgacgtctaagaaacc-3'
TTTCGTCCACTGAAGAGCCACGTGGTCTCAAAGCTTATCATTCCTCACCAGCATCAGCATCAGGGGTCTT
GAAAGCATGTTGGTACTCAACGATTCCAAGCTCGGTGTTAGAGTGATCTTCCTCAACTCTTCTGAAAGCG
AACATAGGTCCACCGTTTTGAAGGATAGAAGGGTGGATAGCAGACTTGAAGTGCATGTGAGAATCCACCA
CAGAAGAGTAGTAACCACCATCTCTAAGTGAGAAGGTTCTGGTGAAAGATCCATCGAGATCGTTATCTCC
CATAGGATGAAGATGCTCAACAGTAGCGTTAGACCTGATGATCTTGTCGGTGAAGATAACAGAATCCTCA
GGGAATCCAGTTCCCATAACCTGCACATCAACAAATTTTGGTCATATATTAGAAAAGTTATAAATTAAAA
TATACACACTTATAAACTACAGAAAAGCAATTGCTATATACTACATTCTTTTATTTTGAAAAAAATATTT
GAAATATTATATTACTACTAATTAATGATAATTATTATATATATATCAAAGGTAGAAGCAGAAACTTACC
TTGAAATCTCCGATCACTCTTCCAGCCTCGTATCTGTAAGAGAAGCTAACGTGAAGAACACCACCATCCT
CGTACTTCTCGATCCTAGTGTTGGTGTATCCACCGTTGTTGATAGCATGAAGGAAAGGGTTCTCGTATCC
AGATGGGTAAGTTCCGAAGTGGTAGAATCCGTATCCCATAACGTGAGAAAGAAGGTATGGAGAGAAGGTA
AGAGCACCCTTGGTAGACTTCATCTTGTTAGTCATTCTTCCCTGCTCAGGAGTTCCCTCACCACCTCC
